Addgene plasmid #115652: pAav-TP53-T2A-BirA*
Purpose: rAAV-based donor template for genome engineering of the TP53 protein C-terminus containing a T2A-BirA* module and a selection cassette
Depositing lab: Sven Eyckerman. Depositing organization: Vlaams Instituut voor Biotechnologie (VIB, vzw). Publication: A Well-Controlled BioID Design for Endogenous Bait Proteins. Vandemoortele G, De Sutter D, Moliere A, Pauwels J, Gevaert K, Eyckerman S. J Proteome Res. 2018 Dec 10. doi: 10.1021/acs.jproteome.8b00367. PubMed 30525648.
Backbone
  Vector backbone: pAav
  Backbone manufacturer: Agilent technologies
  Backbone size w/o insert (bp): 2907
  Total vector size (bp): 7416
  Vector type: AAV
  Selectable markers: Neomycin (select with G418)
Growth in bacteria
  Bacterial resistance: Ampicillin, 100 μg/mL
  Growth temperature: 37°C
  Growth strain: NEB Stable
  Copy number: High Copy
Gene/Insert 1
  Gene/Insert name: TP53
  Species: H. sapiens (human)
  Insert size (bp): 883
  Mutation: Homology region 1
  Entrez Gene: TP53 (a.k.a. BCC7, BMFS5, LFS1, P53, TRP53)
  Cloning method: Restriction Enzyme; 5′ cloning site MluI (not destroyed); 3′ cloning site NdeI (not destroyed)
  Sequencing primers: 5′ CACTAGGGGTTCCTGCGGCCGCAAACGCGTCAGCCCTGCACAGACATTTT; 3′ TAGGGCGCGATAACTTCGTA
Gene/Insert 2
  Gene/Insert name: TP53
  Species: H. sapiens (human)
  Insert size (bp): 838
  Mutation: Homology region 2
  Entrez Gene: TP53 (a.k.a. BCC7, BMFS5, LFS1, P53, TRP53)
  Cloning method: Restriction Enzyme; 5′ cloning site KpnI (not destroyed); 3′ cloning site NheI (not destroyed)
  Sequencing primers: 5′ GGGAGGATTGGGAAGACAAT; 3′ GGGTTCCTGCGGCCGCTTTTGCTAGCAGATCACGCCACTCCACTCC
Gene/Insert 3
  Gene/Insert name: T2A
  Species: Synthetic
  Insert size (bp): 63
  Tag / fusion protein: T2A
  Cloning method: Unknown
  Sequencing primers: 5′ CACTAGGGGTTCCTGCGGCCGCAAACGCGTCAGCCCTGCACAGACATTTT; 3′ TAGGGCGCGATAACTTCGTA
Gene/Insert 4
  Gene/Insert name: BirA*
  Species: E. coli
  Tag / fusion protein: BirA*
  Cloning method: Restriction Enzyme; 5′ cloning site NdeI (not destroyed); 3′ cloning site HindIII (not destroyed)
  Sequencing primers: 5′ ACATATTTGCATGGGGTGTG; 3′ TAGGGCGCGATAACTTCGTA
Terms and licenses: Academic/Nonprofit Terms; Industry Terms: Not Available to Industry
Depositor comments: Please visit https://www.biorxiv.org/content/10.1101/427807v2 for bioRxiv preprint.
How to cite: pAav-TP53-T2A-BirA* was a gift from Sven Eyckerman (Addgene plasmid # 115652 ; http://n2t.net/addgene:115652 ; RRID:Addgene_115652)
