[The description below was written by a language model from this plasmid's Addgene catalogue record and pLannotate feature annotations shown in this document.]
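Description:
pAav-TP53-T2A-BirA* is a recombinant AAV donor plasmid, built on the Agilent pAav backbone, that serves as a homology-directed repair template for modifying the C-terminus of the endogenous human TP53 locus. It is maintained in E. coli at high copy through a ColE1/pUC-type origin with ampicillin resistance (AmpR), and it also carries an f1 origin. AAV2 inverted terminal repeats flank the payload so that the donor can be packaged into rAAV particles. One ITR is annotated in full, while the other is detected only as short fragments in the sequenced record. The catalogue lists a total size of 7416 bp and the sequence record is 7,400 nt.

Between the ITRs, two human TP53 homology regions (883 and 838 bp according to the catalogue) bracket the knock-in cassette. The first arm ends in the last part of the p53 coding sequence, annotated as a short p53 fragment. It is followed by a 63 bp T2A peptide (listed in the catalogue but not annotated in the feature table) and BirA(R118G), the promiscuous E. coli biotin ligase used for BioID. Because T2A causes ribosomal skipping, BirA* would be produced from the TP53 transcript under endogenous regulation but released as a separate protein rather than fused to p53. This fits the associated publication's theme of a well-controlled BioID design for endogenous baits, although the record does not spell out the construct's exact role.

Downstream of BirA* lies a minimal FRT site, then a loxP-flanked selection cassette containing the mouse PGK promoter, NeoR and the bGH polyadenylation signal. This cassette allows G418 selection of targeted cells, and Cre can subsequently excise the marker. The annotated C9orf85 fragment falls within the first homology region and is probably a spurious similarity hit.
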