Features (pLannotate 1.2.2; 20 found; start..end, strand, type, name):
     68..1027    +  CDS            BirA(R118G): promiscuous R118G mutant of the E. coli biotin protein ligase (Cronan, 2005) also known as BirA* or BioID
   1040..1073    +  protein_bind   FRT (minimal): supports FLP-mediated excision but not integration (Turan and Bode, 2011) FLP recombinase from the Saccharomyces cerevisiae 2μ plasmid
   1077..1110    +  protein_bind   loxP: Cre-mediated recombination occurs in the 8-bp core sequence (GCATACAT). Cre recombinase
   1122..1622    +  promoter       PGK promoter: mouse phosphoglycerate kinase 1 promoter
   1636..2439    +  CDS            NeoR/KanR: aminoglycoside phosphotransferase from Tn5; aph(3')-II (or nptII); confers resistance to neomycin, kanamycin, and G418 (Geneticin®)
   2477..2701    +  polyA_signal   bGH poly(A) signal: bovine growth hormone polyadenylation signal
   2705..2725    +  promoter       SV40 promoter (fragment): SV40 enhancer and early promoter
   2726..2759    +  protein_bind   loxP: Cre-mediated recombination occurs in the 8-bp core sequence (GCATACAT). Cre recombinase
   3639..3779    +  repeat_region  AAV2 ITR: inverted terminal repeat of adeno-associated virus serotype 2 inverted
   3784..3835    -  misc_feature   bom (fragment): basis of mobility region from pBR322
   3854..4309    +  rep_origin     f1 ori (sequence partly withheld): f1 bacteriophage origin of replication; arrow indicates direction of (+) strand synthesis
   4310..4359    -  misc_feature   bom (fragment): basis of mobility region from pBR322
   4461..4496    -  CDS            rop (fragment): Rop protein, which maintains plasmids at low copy number; rop
   4591..4695    +  promoter       AmpR promoter: bla
   4696..5556    +  CDS            AmpR: β-lactamase; bla; confers resistance to ampicillin, carbenicillin, and related antibiotics
   5727..6315    +  rep_origin     ori: high-copy-number ColE1/pMB1/pBR322/pUC origin of replication
   6388..6415    +  repeat_region  AAV2 ITR (fragment): inverted terminal repeat of adeno-associated virus serotype 2 inverted
   6444..6471    +  repeat_region  AAV2 ITR (fragment): inverted terminal repeat of adeno-associated virus serotype 2 inverted
   6872..7075    -  CDS            C9orf85 (fragment): CI085_HUMAN - Experimental evidence at protein level: Swiss-Prot protein existence level 1. From Homo sapiens (Human).
   7317..7398    +  CDS            p53 (fragment): human tumor suppressor protein that is often mutated in cancers; Homo sapiens TP53; responds to cellular stresses to regulate the expression of target genes
>Addgene plasmid #115652 | pAav-TP53-T2A-BirA* | addgene full sequence | sequence record 223051 | Addgene NGS Result
TATGGGCAGTGGAGAGGGCAGAGGAAGTCTGCTAACCTGCGGGGACGTCGAGGAGAATCCTGGCCCAAAG
GACAACACGGTGCCCCTGAAGCTGATCGCCCTGCTGGCCAACGGCGAGTTCCACTCTGGCGAGCAGCTGG
GAGAGACCCTGGGAATGAGCAGAGCCGCCATCAACAAGCACATCCAGACACTGAGAGACTGGGGAGTGGA
CGTGTTCACCGTGCCTGGCAAGGGCTACAGCCTGCCTGAGCCTATCCAGCTGCTGAACGCCAAGCAGATC
CTGGGACAGCTGGATGGCGGAAGCGTGGCCGTGCTGCCTGTGATCGACTCCACCAATCAGTACCTGCTGG
ACAGAATCGGAGAGCTGAAGTCCGGCGACGCCTGCATCGCCGAGTACCAGCAGGCTGGCAGAGGAGGCAG
AGGACGGAAGTGGTTCAGCCCATTCGGAGCCAACCTGTACCTGTCCATGTTCTGGAGACTGGAGCAGGGA
CCTGCTGCTGCCATCGGACTGAGTCTGGTGATCGGAATCGTGATGGCCGAGGTGCTGAGAAAGCTGGGAG
CCGACAAGGTGAGAGTGAAGTGGCCTAATGACCTGTACCTCCAGGACCGCAAGCTGGCTGGCATCCTGGT
GGAGCTGACAGGCAAGACAGGCGATGCCGCTCAGATCGTGATCGGAGCCGGAATCAACATGGCCATGAGA
AGAGTGGAGGAGAGCGTGGTGAACCAGGGCTGGATCACCCTGCAGGAGGCTGGCATCAACCTGGACCGGA
ACACCCTGGCCGCCATGCTGATCAGAGAGCTGAGAGCCGCTCTGGAGCTGTTCGAGCAGGAGGGACTGGC
TCCTTACCTGAGCAGATGGGAGAAGCTGGACAACTTCATCAACAGACCTGTGAAGCTGATCATCGGCGAC
AAGGAAATCTTCGGCATCTCCAGAGGAATCGACAAGCAGGGAGCTCTGCTGCTGGAGCAGGACGGAATCA
TCAAGCCCTGGATGGGCGGAGAAATCTCCCTGAGAAGCGCAGAGAAGTAATGAAAGCTTGAAGTTCCTAT
TCTCTAGAAAGTATAGGAACTTCCGGATAACTTCGTATAGCATACATTATACGAAGTTATCGCGCCCTAC
CGGGTAGGGGAGGCGCTTTTCCCAAGGCAGTCTGGAGCATGCGCTTTAGCAGCCCCGCTGGGCACTTGGC
GCTACACAAGTGGCCTCTGGCCTCGCACACATTCCACATCCACCGGTAGGCGCCAACCGGCTCCGTTCTT
TGGTGGCCCCTTCGCGCCACCTTCTACTCCTCCCCTAGTCAGGAAGTTCCCCCCCGCCCCGCAGCTCGCG
TCGTGCAGGACGTGACAAATGGAAGTAGCACGTCTCACTAGTCTCGTGCAGATGGACAGCACCGCTGAGC
AATGGAAGCGGGTAGGCCTTTGGGGCAGCGGCCAATAGCAGCTTTGGCTCCTTCGCTTTCTGGGCTCAGA
GGCTGGGAAGGGGTGGGTCCGGGGGCGGGCTCAGGGGCGGGCTCAGGGGCGGGGCGGGCGCCCGAAGGTC
CTCCGGAAGCCCGGCATTCTGCACGCTTCAAAAGCGCACGTCTGCCGCGCTGTTCTCCTCTTCCTCATCT
CCGGGCCTTTCGACCTGCAGCCAATATGGGATCGGCCATTGAACAAGATGGATTGCACGCAGGTTCTCCG
GCCGCTTGGGTGGAGAGGCTATTCGGCTATGACTGGGCACAACAGACAATCGGCTGCTCTGATGCCGCCG
TGTTCCGGCTGTCAGCGCAGGGGCGCCCGGTTCTTTTTGTCAAGACCGACCTGTCCGGTGCCCTGAATGA
ACTGCAGGACGAGGCAGCGCGGCTATCGTGGCTGGCCACGACGGGCGTTCCTTGCGCAGCTGTGCTCGAC
GTTGTCACTGAAGCGGGAAGGGACTGGCTGCTATTGGGCGAAGTGCCGGGGCAGGATCTCCTGTCATCTC
ACCTTGCTCCTGCCGAGAAAGTATCCATCATGGCTGATGCAATGCGGCGGCTGCATACGCTTGATCCGGC
TACCTGCCCATTCGACCACCAAGCGAAACATCGCATCGAGCGAGCACGTACTCGGATGGAAGCCGGTCTT
GTCAATCAGGATGATCTGGACGAAGAGCATCAGGGGCTCGCGCCAGCCGAACTGTTCGCCAGGCTCAAGG
CGCGCATGCCCGACGGCGAGGATCTCGTCGTGACCCATGGCGATGCCTGCTTGCCGAATATCATGGTGGA
AAATGGCCGCTTTTCTGGATTCATCGACTGTGGCCGGCTGGGTGTGGCGGATCGCTATCAGGACATAGCG
TTGGCTACCCGTGATATTGCTGAAGAGCTTGGCGGCGAATGGGCTGACCGCTTCCTCGTGCTTTACGGTA
TCGCCGCTCCCGATTCGCAGCGCATCGCCTTCTATCGCCTTCTTGACGAGTTCTTCTGAGGGGATCAATT
CTCTAGAGCTCGCTGATCAGCCTCGACTGTGCCTTCTAGTTGCCAGCCATCTGTTGTTTGCCCCTCCCCC
GTGCCTTCCTTGACCCTGGAAGGTGCCACTCCCACTGTCCTTTCCTAATAAAATGAGGAAATTGCATCGC
ATTGTCTGAGTAGGTGTCATTCTATTCTGGGGGGTGGGGTGGGGCAGGACAGCAAGGGGGAGGATTGGGA
AGACAATAGCAGGCATGCTGGGGATGCGGTGGGCTCTATGGCTTCTGAGGCGGAAAGAACCAGCTATAAC
TTCGTATAGCATACATTATACGAAGTTATAGTAATCGATAACTCGAGAAGGATCCAAGGTACCCATTCTC
CACTTCTTGTTCCCCACTGACAGCCTCCCACCCCCATCTCTCCCTCCCCTGCCATTTTGGGTTTTGGGTC
TTTGAACCCTTGCTTGCAATAGGTGTGCGTCAGAAGCACCCAGGACTTCCATTTGCTTTGTCCCGGGGCT
CCACTGAACAAGTTGGCCTGCACTGGTGTTTTGTTGTGGGGAGGAGGATGGGGAGTAGGACATACCAGCT
TAGATTTTAAGGTTTTTACTGTGAGGGATGTTTGGGAGATGTAAGAAATGTTCTTGCAGTTAAGGGTTAG
TTTACAATCAGCCACATTCTAGGTAGGGGCCCACTTCACCGTACTAACCAGGGAAGCTGTCCCTCACTGT
TGAATTTTCTCTAACTTCAAGGCCCATATCTGTGAAATGCTGGCATTTGCACCTACCTCACAGAGTGCAT
TGTGAGGGTTAATGAAATAATGTACATCTGGCCTTGAAACCACCTTTTATTACATGGGGTCTAGAACTTG
ACCCCCTTGAGGGTGCTTGTTCCCTCTCCCTGTTGGTCGGTGGGTTGGTAGTTTCTACAGTTGGGCAGCT
GGTTAGGTAGAGGGAGTTGTCAAGTCTCTGCTGGCCCAGCCAAACCCTGTCTGACAACCTCTTGGTGAAC
CTTAGTACCTAAAAGGAAATCTCACCCCATCCCACACCCTGGAGGATTTCATCTCTTGTATATGATGATC
TGGATCCACCAAGACTTGTTTTATGCTCAGGGTCAATTTCTTTTTTCTTTTTTTTTTTTTCTTTTTCTTT
GAGACTGGGTCTCGCTTTGTTGCCCAGGCTGGAGTGGAGTGGCGTGATCTGCTAGCAAAAGCGGCCGCAG
GAACCCCTAGTGATGGAGTTGGCCACTCCCTCTCTGCGCGCTCGCTCGCTCACTGAGGCCGGGCGACCAA
AGGTCGCCCGACGCCCGGGCTTTGCCCGGGCGGCCTCAGTGAGCGAGCGAGCGCGCAGCTGCCTGCAGGG
GCGCCTGATGCGGTATTTTCTCCTTACGCATCTGTGCGGTATTTCACACCGCATA
[95 nt withheld, positions 3836-3930]
T
[46 nt withheld, positions 3932-3977]
C
[141 nt withheld, positions 3979-4119]
CCTTTGACGTTGGAGTCCACGTTCTTT
[37 nt withheld, positions 4147-4183]
ACTCTATCTCGGGCTATTCTTTTGATTTATAAGGGATTTTGCCGATTTCGGTCTATTGGTTAAAAAATGA
GCTGATTTAACAAAAATTTAACGCGAATTTTAACAAAATATTAACGTTTACAATTTTATGGTGCACTCTC
AGTACAATCTGCTCTGATGCCGCATAGTTAAGCCAGCCCCGACACCCGCCAACACCCGCTGACGCGCCCT
GACGGGCTTGTCTGCTCCCGGCATCCGCTTACAGACAAGCTGTGACCGTCTCCGGGAGCTGCATGTGTCA
GAGGTTTTCACCGTCATCACCGAAACGCGCGAGACGAAAGGGCCTCGTGATACGCCTATTTTTATAGGTT
AATGTCATGATAATAATGGTTTCTTAGACGTCAGGTGGCACTTTTCGGGGAAATGTGCGCGGAACCCCTA
TTTGTTTATTTTTCTAAATACATTCAAATATGTATCCGCTCATGAGACAATAACCCTGATAAATGCTTCA
ATAATATTGAAAAAGGAAGAGTATGAGTATTCAACATTTCCGTGTCGCCCTTATTCCCTTTTTTGCGGCA
TTTTGCCTTCCTGTTTTTGCTCACCCAGAAACGCTGGTGAAAGTAAAAGATGCTGAAGATCAGTTGGGTG
CACGAGTGGGTTACATCGAACTGGATCTCAACAGCGGTAAGATCCTTGAGAGTTTTCGCCCCGAAGAACG
TTTTCCAATGATGAGCACTTTTAAAGTTCTGCTATGTGGCGCGGTATTATCCCGTATTGACGCCGGGCAA
GAGCAACTCGGTCGCCGCATACACTATTCTCAGAATGACTTGGTTGAGTACTCACCAGTCACAGAAAAGC
ATCTTACGGATGGCATGACAGTAAGAGAATTATGCAGTGCTGCCATAACCATGAGTGATAACACTGCGGC
CAACTTACTTCTGACAACGATCGGAGGACCGAAGGAGCTAACCGCTTTTTTGCACAACATGGGGGATCAT
GTAACTCGCCTTGATCGTTGGGAACCGGAGCTGAATGAAGCCATACCAAACGACGAGCGTGACACCACGA
TGCCTGTAGCAATGGCAACAACGTTGCGCAAACTATTAACTGGCGAACTACTTACTCTAGCTTCCCGGCA
ACAATTAATAGACTGGATGGAGGCGGATAAAGTTGCAGGACCACTTCTGCGCTCGGCCCTTCCGGCTGGC
TGGTTTATTGCTGATAAATCTGGAGCCGGTGAGCGTGGGTCTCGCGGTATCATTGCAGCACTGGGGCCAG
ATGGTAAGCCCTCCCGTATCGTAGTTATCTACACGACGGGGAGTCAGGCAACTATGGATGAACGAAATAG
ACAGATCGCTGAGATAGGTGCCTCACTGATTAAGCATTGGTAACTGTCAGACCAAGTTTACTCATATATA
CTTTAGATTGATTTAAAACTTCATTTTTAATTTAAAAGGATCTAGGTGAAGATCCTTTTTGATAATCTCA
TGACCAAAATCCCTTAACGTGAGTTTTCGTTCCACTGAGCGTCAGACCCCGTAGAAAAGATCAAAGGATC
TTCTTGAGATCCTTTTTTTCTGCGCGTAATCTGCTGCTTGCAAACAAAAAAACCACCGCTACCAGCGGTG
GTTTGTTTGCCGGATCAAGAGCTACCAACTCTTTTTCCGAAGGTAACTGGCTTCAGCAGAGCGCAGATAC
CAAATACTGTTCTTCTAGTGTAGCCGTAGTTAGGCCACCACTTCAAGAACTCTGTAGCACCGCCTACATA
CCTCGCTCTGCTAATCCTGTTACCAGTGGCTGCTGCCAGTGGCGATAAGTCGTGTCTTACCGGGTTGGAC
TCAAGACGATAGTTACCGGATAAGGCGCAGCGGTCGGGCTGAACGGGGGGTTCGTGCACACAGCCCAGCT
TGGAGCGAACGACCTACACCGAACTGAGATACCTACAGCGTGAGCTATGAGAAAGCGCCACGCTTCCCGA
AGGGAGAAAGGCGGACAGGTATCCGGTAAGCGGCAGGGTCGGAACAGGAGAGCGCACGAGGGAGCTTCCA
GGGGGAAACGCCTGGTATCTTTATAGTCCTGTCGGGTTTCGCCACCTCTGACTTGAGCGTCGATTTTTGT
GATGCTCGTCAGGGGGGCGGAGCCTATGGAAAAACGCCAGCAACGCGGCCTTTTTACGGTTCCTGGCCTT
TTGCTGGCCTTTTGCTCACATGTCCTGCAGGCAGCTGCGCGCTCGCTCGCTCACTGAGGCCGCCCGGGCG
TCGGGCGACCTTTGGTCGCCCGGCCTCAGTGAGCGAGCGAGCGCGCAGAGAGGGAGTGGCCAACTCCATC
ACTAGGGGTTCCTGCGGCCGCAAACGCGTCAGCCCTGCACAGACATTTTTTTAGTCTTCCTCCGGTTGAA
TCCTATAACCACATTCTTGCCTCAGTGTATCCACAGAACATCCAAACCCAGGGACGAGTGTGGATACTTC
TTTGCCATTCTCCGCAACTCCCAGCCCAGAGCTGGAGGGTCTCAAGGAGGGGCCTAATAATTGTGTAATA
CTGAATACAGCCAGAGTTTCAGGTCATATACTCAGCCCTGCCATGCACCGGCAGGTCCTAGGTGACCCCC
GTCAAACTCAGTTTCCTTATATATAAAATGGGGTAAGGGGGCCGGGCGCAGTGGCTCACGAATCCCACAC
TCTGGGAGGCCAAGGCGAGTGGATCACCTGAGGTCGGGAGTTTGAGCCCAGCCTGACCAACATGGAGAAA
CCCCATCTCTACTAAAAATACAAAAGTAGCCGGGCGTGGTGATGCATGCCTGTAATCCCAGCTACCTACT
CGGGAGGCTGAGGCAGGAGAATCGCTTGAACCCGGGAGGCAGAGGTTGCGGTGAGCTGAGATCTCACCAT
TACACTCCAGCCTGGGCAACAAGAGTGAAACTCCGTCTCAAAAAAGATAAATAAAGTAAAATGGGGTAAG
GGAAGATTACGAGACTAATACACACTAATACTCTGAGGTGCTCAGTAAACATATTTGCATGGGGTGTGGC
CACCATCTTGATTTGAATTCCCGTTGTCCCAGCCTTAGGCCCTTCAAAGCATTGGTCAGGGAAAAGGGGC
ACAGACCCTCTCACTCATGTGATGTCATCTCTCCTCCCTGCTTCTGTCTCCTACAGCCACCTGAAGTCCA
AAAAGGGTCAGTCTACCTCCCGCCATAAAAAACTCATGTTCAAGACAGAAGGGCCTGACTCAGACCA
